>Addgene plasmid #57938 | mKOet-VE-Cadherin-N-10 | depositor partial sequence | sequence record 89086 | insert sequence
GACCGTCAGATCCGCTAGCCGCCACCATGCAGAGGCTCATGATGCTCCTCGCCACATCGGGCGCCTGCCT
GGGCCTGCTGGCAGTGGCAGCAGTGGCAGCAGCAGGTGCTAACCCTGCCCAACGGGACACCCACAGCCTG
CTGCCCACCCACCGGCGCCAAAAGAGAGATTGGATTTGGAACCAGATGCACATTGATGAAGAGAAAAACA
CCTCACTTCCCCATCATGTAGGCAAGATCAAGTCAAGCGTGAGTCGCAAGAATGCCAAGTACCTGCTCAA
AGGAGAATATGTGGGCAAGGTCTTCCGGGTCGATGCAGAGACAGGAGACGTGTTCGCCATTGAGAGGCTG
GACCGGGAGAATATCTCAGAGTACCACCTCACTGCTGTCATTGTGGACAAGGACACTGGTGAAAACCTGG
AGACTCCTTCCAGCTTCACCATCAAAGTTCATGACGTGAACGACAACTGGCCTGTGTTCACGCATCGGTT
GTTCAATGCGTCCGTGCCTGAGTCGTCGGCTGTGGGGACCTCAGTCATCTCTGTGACAGCAGTGGATGCA
GACGACCCCACTGTGGGAGACCACGCCTCTGTCATGTACCAAATCCTGAAGGGGAAAGAGTATTTTGCCA
TCGATAATTCTGGACGTATTATCACAATAACGAAAAGCTTGGACCGAGAGAAGCAGGCCAGGTATGAGAT
CGTGGTGGAAGCGCGAGATGCCCAGGGCCTCCGGGGGGACTCGGGCACGGCCACCGTGCTGGTCACTCTG
CAAGACATCAATGACAACTTCCCCTTCTTCACCCAGACCAAGTACACATTTGTCGTGCCTGAAGACACCC
GTGTGGGCACCTCTGTGGGCTCTCTGTTTGTTGAGGACCCAGATGAGCCCCAGAACCGGATGACCAAGTA
CAGCATCTTGCGGGGCGACTACCAGGACGCTTTCACCATTGAGACAAACCCCGCCCACAACGAGGGCATC
ATCAAGCCCATGAAGCCTCTGGATTATGAATACATCCAGCAATACAGCTTCATCGTCGAGGCCACAGACC
CCACCATCGACCTCCGATACATGAGCCCTCCCGCGGGAAACAGAGCCCAGGTCATTATCAACATCACAGA
TGTGGACGAGCCCCCCATTTTCCAGCAGCCTTTCTACCACTTCCAGCTGAAGGAAAACCAGAAGAAGCCT
CTGATTGGCACAGTGCTGGCCATGGACCCTGATGCGGCTAGGCATAGCATTGGATACTCCATCCGCAGGA
CCAGTGACAAGGGCCAGTTCTTCCGAGTCACAAAAAAGGGGGACATTTACAATGAGAAAGAACTGGACAG
AGAAGTCTACCCCTGGTATAACCTGACTGTGGAGGCCAAAGAACTGGATTCCACTGGAACCCCCACAGGA
AAAGAATCCATTGTGCAAGTCCACATTGAAGTTTTGGATGAGAATGACAATGCCCCGGAGTTTGCCAAGC
CCTACCAGCCCAAAGTGTGTGAGAACGCTGTCCATGGCCAGCTGGTCCTGCAGATCTCCGCAATAGACAA
GGACATAACACCACGAAACGTGAAGTTCAAATTCACCTTGAATACTGAGAACAACTTTACCCTCACGGAT
AATCACGATAACACGGCCAACATCACAGTCAAGTATGGGCAGTTTGACCGGGAGCATACCAAGGTCCACT
TCCTACCCGTGGTCATCTCAGACAATGGGATGCCAAGTCGCACGGGCACCAGCACGCTGACCGTGGCCGT
GTGCAAGTGCAACGAGCAGGGCGAGTTCACCTTCTGCGAGGATATGGCCGCCCAGGTGGGCGTGAGCATC
CAGGCAGTGGTAGCCATCTTACTCTGCATCCTCACCATCACAGTGATCACCCTGCTCATCTTCCTGCGGC
GGCGGCTCCGGAAGCAGGCCCGCGCGCACGGCAAGAGCGTGCCGGAGATCCACGAGCAGCTGGTCACCTA
CGACGAGGAGGGCGGCGGCGAGATGGACACCACCAGCTACGATGTGTCGGTGCTCAACTCGGTGCGCCGC
GGCGGGGCCAAGCCCCCGCGGCCCGCGCTGGACGCCCGGCCTTCCCTCTATGCGCAGGTGCAGAAGCCAC
CGAGGCACGCGCCTGGGGCACACGGAGGGCCCGGGGAGATGGCAGCCATGATCGAGGTGAAGAAGGACGA
GGCGGACCACGACGGCGACGGCCCCCCCTACGACACGCTGCACATCTACGGCTACGAGGGCTCCGAGTCC
ATAGCCGAGTCCCTCAGCTCCCTGGGCACCGACTCATCCGACTCTGACGTGGATTACGACTTCCTTAACG
ACTGGGGACCCAGGTTTAAGATGCTGGCTGAGCTGTACGGCTCGGACCCCCGGGAGGAGCTGCTGTATTC
GGGAAGCACGGATCCACCGGTCGCCACCATGGTGAGCAAGGGCGAGGAGAATAACATGGCCGTGATTAAA
CCAGAGATGAAGATGAGGTACTACATGGACGGCTCCGTCAATGGGCATGAGTTCACAATTGAAGGTGAAG
GCACAGGCAGACCTTACGAGGGACATCAAGAGATGACACTACGCGTCACAATGGCCAAGGGCGGGCCAAT
GCCTTTCGCGTTTGACTTAGTGTCACACGTGTTCTGTTACGGCCACAGACCTTTTACTAAATATCCAGAA
GAGATACCAGACTATTTCAAACAAGCATTTCCTGAAGGCCTGTCATGGGAAAGGTCGTTGGAGTTCGAAG
ATGGTGGGTCCGCTTCAGTCAGTGCGCATATAAGCCTTAGAGGAAACACCTTCTACCACAAATCCAAATT
TACTGGGGTTAACTTTCCTGCCGATGGTCCTATCATGCAAAACCAAAGTGTTGATTGGGAGCCATCAACC
GAGAAAATTACTGCCAGCGACGGAGTTCTGAAGGGTGATGTTACGATGTACCTAAAACTTGAAGGAGGCG
GCAATCACAAATGCCAATTCAAGACTACTTACAAGGCGGCAAAAAAGATTCTTAAAATGCCAGGAAGCCA
TTACATCAGCCATCGCCTCGTCAGGAAAACCGAAGGCAACATTACTGAGCTGGTAGAAGATGCAGTAGCT
CATTCCGGCGGCATGGACGAGCTGTACAAGTAAGCGGCCGCGACTCTAGATCATAATCAGCCATACCACA
TT
