>Addgene plasmid #57938 | mKOet-VE-Cadherin-N-10 | addgene partial sequence | sequence record 99743 | C-ter-GFP 5'-CTCCTCGCCCTTGCTCAC-3'
GCAGCTCCTCCCGGGGGTCCGAGCCGTACAGCTCAGCCAGCATCTTAAACCTGGGTCCCCAGTCGTTAAG
GAAGTCGTAATCCACGTCAGAGTCGGATGAGTCGGTGCCCAGGGAGCTGAGGGACTCGGCTATGGACTCG
GAGCCCTCGTAGCCGTAGATGTGCAGCGTGTCGTAGGGGGGGCCGTCGCCGTCGTGGTCCGCCTCGTCCT
TCTTCACCTCGATCATGGCTGCCATCTCCCCGGGCCCTCCGTGTGCCCCAGGCGCGTGCCTCGGTGGCTT
CTGCACCTGCGCATAGAGGGAAGGCCGGGCGTCCAGCGCGGGCCGCGGGGGCTTGGCCCCGCCGCGGCGC
ACCGAGTTGAGCACCGACACATCGTAGCTGGTGGTGTCCATCTCGCCGCCGCCCTCCTCGTCGTAGGTGA
CCAGCTGCTCGTGGATCTCCGGCACGCTCTTGCCGTGCGCGCGGGCCTGCTTCCGGAGCCGCCGCCGCAG
GAAGATGAGCAGGGTGATCACTGTGATGGTGAGGATGCAGAGTAAGATGGCTACCACTGCCTGGATGCTC
ACGCCCACCTGGGCGGCCATATCCTCGCAGAAGGTGAACTCGCCCTGCTCGTTGCACTTGCACACGGCCA
CGGTCAGCGTGCTGGTGCCCGTGCGACTTGGCATCCCATTGTCTGAGATGACCACGGGTAGGAAGTGGAC
CTTGGTATGCTCCCGGTCAAACTGCCCATACTTGACTGTGATGTTGGCCGTGTTATCGTGATTATCCGTG
AGGGTAA
