>Addgene plasmid #57938 | mKOet-VE-Cadherin-N-10 | addgene partial sequence | sequence record 116748 | hSMAD1-F2 5'-TGAGTTTGGACAAACCACAAC-3'
TTTATTTGTGAATTTGTGATGCTATTGCTTTATTTGTAACCATTATAAGCTGCAATAAACAAGTTAACAA
CAACAATTGCATTCATTTTATGTTTCAGGTTCAGGGGGAGGTGTGGGAGGTTTTTTAAAGCAAGTAAAAC
CTCTACAAATGTGGTATGGCTGATTATGATCTAGAGTCGCGGCCGCTTACTTGTACAGCTCGTCCATGCC
GCCGGAATGAGCTACTGCATCTTCTACCAGCTCAGTAATGTTGCCTTCGGTTTTCCTGACGAGGCGATGG
CTGATGTAATGGCTTCCTGGCATTTTAAGAATCTTTTTTGCCGCCTTGTAAGTAGTCTTGAATTGGCATT
TGTGATTGCCGCCTCCTTCAAGTTTTAGGTACATCGTAACATCACCCTTCAGAACTCCGTCGCTGGCAGT
AATTTTCTCGGTTGATGGCTCCCAATCAACACTTTGGTTTTGCATGATAGGACCATCGGCAGGAAAGTTA
ACCCCAGTAAATTTGGATTTGTGGTAGAAGGTGTTTCCTCTAAGGCTTATATGCGCACTGACTGAAGCGG
ACCCACCATCTTCGAACTCCAACGACCTTTCCCATGACAGGCCTTCAGGAAATGCTTGTTTGAAATAGTC
TGGTATCTCTTCTGGATATTTAGTAAAAGGTCTGTGGCCGTAACAGAACACGTGTGACACTAAGTCAAAC
GCGAAAGGCATTGGCCCGCCCTTGGCCATTGTGACGCGTAGTGTCATCTCTTGATGTCCCTCGTAAGGTC
TGCCTGTGCCTTCACCTTCAATTGTGAACTCATGCCCATTGACGGAGCCGTCCATGTAGT
