[The description below was written by a language model from this plasmid's Addgene catalogue record.]
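Description:
mKOet-VE-Cadherin-N-10 is a mammalian expression plasmid built on the mKOet-N1 backbone, an N1-style fluorescent protein fusion vector of about 4.75 kb before insertion. It is maintained in E. coli as a high-copy plasmid under kanamycin selection, and it carries a neomycin resistance marker so that transfected mammalian cells can be selected with G418. No feature table accompanies the record, so the origins of replication and the exact arrangement of regulatory elements are not itemised. The use of an SV40 polyadenylation primer for sequencing suggests that an SV40 polyA signal lies downstream of the expression cassette.

The payload is human VE-cadherin (CDH5, also known as CD144 or 7B4), the endothelial classical cadherin, expressed from the CMV promoter for strong constitutive transcription in mammalian cells. The coding sequence sits upstream of the backbone-encoded mKOet, so the fluorescent protein is fused to the C terminus of the cadherin. This leaves the N-terminal signal sequence and extracellular domain unobstructed and places the tag on the cytoplasmic side. The "N-10" in the name probably denotes a ten-residue linker between the two partners, though the record does not state this. mKOet is an orange fluorescent protein, recorded here with excitation at 548 nm and emission at 561 nm.

The construct serves as a localization marker for fluorescence imaging of cell–cell junctions in live or fixed cells. The record lists the target compartment as tight junctions, although VE-cadherin is generally regarded as an adherens junction component. The cloning method is not recorded.
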