Addgene plasmid #57938: mKOet-VE-Cadherin-N-10
Purpose: Localization: Tight Junctions, Excitation: 548, Emission: 561
Depositing lab: Michael Davidson. Depositing organization: Florida State University, Tallahassee.
Backbone
  Vector backbone: mKOet-N1
  Backbone size w/o insert (bp): 4750
  Vector type: Mammalian Expression
  Selectable markers: Neomycin (select with G418)
Growth in bacteria
  Bacterial resistance: Kanamycin, 50 μg/mL
  Growth temperature: 37°C
  Growth strain: DH5alpha
  Copy number: High Copy
Gene/Insert
  Gene/Insert name: VE-Cadherin (alt name: X79981.1)
  Species: H. sapiens (human)
  Entrez Gene: CDH5 (a.k.a. 7B4, CD144)
  Promoter: CMV
  Tag / fusion protein: mKOet (C terminal on backbone)
  Cloning method: Unknown
  Sequencing primers: 5′ CMV-F; 3′ SV40pA-R
Terms and licenses: Academic/Nonprofit Terms; Industry Terms: Not Available to Industry
Depositor comments: . Excitation = 548; Emission = 561
How to cite: mKOet-VE-Cadherin-N-10 was a gift from Michael Davidson (Addgene plasmid # 57938 ; http://n2t.net/addgene:57938 ; RRID:Addgene_57938)
